Addgene plasmid #24995: pCMV5b HA Irx5 deltaIrot
Depositing lab: Benoit Bruneau. Depositing organization: Hospital for Sick Children. Publication: The homeodomain transcription factor Irx5 establishes the mouse cardiac ventricular repolarization gradient. Costantini DL, Arruda EP, Agarwal P, Kim KH, Zhu Y, Zhu W, Lebel M, Cheng CW, Park CY, Pierce SA, Guerchicoff A, Pollevick GD, Chan TY, Kabir MG, Cheng SH, Husain M, Antzelevitch C, Srivastava D, Gross GJ, Hui CC, Backx PH, Bruneau BG. Cell. 2005 Oct 21. 123(2):347-58. 10.1016/j.cell.2005.08.004 PubMed 16239150.
Backbone
  Vector backbone: pCMV5b
  Vector type: Mammalian Expression
Growth in bacteria
  Bacterial resistance: Ampicillin, 100 μg/mL
  Growth temperature: 37°C
  Growth strain: DH5alpha
  Copy number: High Copy
Gene/Insert
  Gene/Insert name: Irx5
  Species: M. musculus (mouse)
  Mutation: Deletion of Iro box (aa 314-327), 19 aa upstream of Iro box, and all downstream of Iro box. Contains aa 1-313.
  Entrez Gene: Irx5
  Tag / fusion protein: HA (N terminal on insert)
  Cloning method: Restriction Enzyme
  Sequencing primers: 5′ CMV-F; 3′ hGH-PA-R
Terms and licenses: Academic/Nonprofit Terms; Industry Terms: Not Available to Industry
Depositor comments: HA tag is YDVPDYASL.
How to cite: pCMV5b HA Irx5 deltaIrot was a gift from Benoit Bruneau (Addgene plasmid # 24995 ; http://n2t.net/addgene:24995 ; RRID:Addgene_24995)
