[The description below was written by a language model from this plasmid's Addgene catalogue record.]
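Description:
pCMV5b HA Irx5 deltaIrot is a mammalian expression plasmid built on the pCMV5b backbone. It is propagated in E. coli as a high-copy plasmid under ampicillin selection. The record does not list the promoter or terminator explicitly. However, the backbone name and the recommended sequencing primers (a forward primer in CMV and a reverse primer in the human growth hormone polyadenylation region) indicate that the insert lies between a cytomegalovirus immediate-early promoter and an hGH polyA signal, an arrangement suited to strong constitutive expression after transient transfection of mammalian cells. No mammalian selection marker is recorded, and no feature table was supplied, so other backbone elements cannot be confirmed.

The insert is a truncated form of mouse Irx5, an Iroquois-family homeodomain transcription factor, with an HA epitope tag fused to its N terminus. The tag allows detection or immunoprecipitation with anti-HA antibodies. The mutation field says the construct lacks the Iro box (residues 314–327) and everything downstream of it, and that it contains residues 1–313. The same field also mentions removal of 19 residues upstream of the Iro box, which does not fit easily with a stated endpoint of 313, so the exact boundary is best checked against the sequence.

As a C-terminal deletion mutant, the plasmid is suited to domain-mapping experiments that ask whether the Iro box and C-terminal region contribute to Irx5 function, for example in protein interactions or transcriptional regulation. It would typically be compared with full-length HA-Irx5. The associated publication concerns the role of Irx5 in establishing the cardiac ventricular repolarization gradient in mouse.
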