>Addgene plasmid #24995 | pCMV5b HA Irx5 deltaIrot | addgene partial sequence | sequence record 30708 | 24995 with hGH-pA-R
TTGCTCCATACCACCCCCCTCCACCCCATAATATTATAGAAGGACACCTAGTCAGACAAAATGATGCAAC
TTAATTTTATTAGGACAAGGCTGGTGGGCACTGGAGTGGCAACTTCCAGGGCCAGGAGAGGCACTGGGGA
GGGGTCACAGGGATGCCACCCGGGTCTAGAACTAGTGGATCTGACTGAGTGATCACTCAGTCAGATCCGC
CCGAGCCGGGGGGCAGCTCTCCGGCTGATGGGTGCGGGCCGGGAGCCGGCACACTCGCGGGGTAGTGAGG
ACCCGCGTCTTCCGCCAGACGAGCGGTTGCGGGCCCAGCCGGGGAGGACTCGCCCGCGCGCGGGGGCCTG
GGCAGCTCATCGTGGCGGCCTTCGGAGGACGACTCCTTAAAATCCGAGTCGCTGAGGCTGCCTTCCGTCT
CCTTGCCGGCGGGGCTGAGCGGCCCCTGCAGCCGTTCGCAGCCCGCAGTCGCCTTCTGCTCTGCTCCTCC
TGATTCGGGGCCCTCGAGGTCGCCCTTGTCCTCGGGCTTCTGTGGCTCGTCCTCGTCGTTCTTCTCCAGA
TCGATGTTCTCCTCCTCCTCCTCGTCCTCGCTGCGGTTCCGTGGCGTCCACGTCATCTTGTTCTCTTTCT
TGAGGCGCCGGCGCGCGTTGGCAAACCAGGTGGACACCTGGGTGAGGGTCATCTTGGTGATAATGGCCAG
CATGATCTTCTCTCCCTTGGTGGGGTACGGGTTCTTGCGGTGCTCGTTGAGCCAGGCCTTGAGAGTGGCT
GTAGCGTCCCGAGTGGCGTTCTTCCGGTACGCGGGGTCCCCATAAGGATAGGAGCCCAGAGGTGCTGCAT
AAGGGTGATATCCCAAGGAACCTGCCATACCGGGAGTGTGGTCGTAGGGAGAGCCCACGT
