>Addgene plasmid #24995 | pCMV5b HA Irx5 deltaIrot | addgene partial sequence | sequence record 30709 | 24995 with CMV-F
GAGCTCGTTTAGTGACCGTCAGAATTGATCTGGTACCACGCGTATCGATACCATGTATGATGTTCCTGAT
TATGCTAGCCTCGGTCGACCCATGTCCTACCCGCAGGGCTACTTGTACCAGCCGTCCGCCTCGCTGGCGC
TCTACTCGTGCCCCGCATACAGCACCAGCGTCATTTCGGGGCCCCGCACGGATGAGCTCGGCCGCTCTTC
TTCGGGCTCCGCGTTCTCGCCCTACGCTGGCTCCACTGCCTTCACGGCTCCCTCGCCCGGCTACAACTCG
CACCTCCAGTACGGCGCCGACCCCGCGGCTGCGGCCGCCGCTGCCTTCTCTTACGTGGGCTCTCCCTACG
ACCACACTCCCGGTATGGCAGGTTCCTTGGGATATCACCCTTATGCAGCACCTCTGGGCTCCTATCCTTA
TGGGGACCCCGCGTACCGGAAGAACGCCACTCGGGACGCTACAGCCACTCTCAAGGCCTGGCTCAACGAG
CACCGCAAGAACCCGTACCCCACCAAGGGAGAGAAGATCATGCTGGCCATTATCACCAAGATGACCCTCA
CCCAGGTGTCCACCTGGTTTGCCAACGCGCGCCGGCGCCTCAAGAAAGAGAACAAGATGACGTGGACGCC
ACGGAACCGCAGCGAGGACGAGGAGGAGGAGGAGAACATCGATCTGGAGAAG
